Addgene plasmid #176231: pTmpKmH207out
Purpose: A template plasmid for amplification of the cI-hok-neo cassette, which contains a truncated H207 promoter of T5 phage. The promoter is directed outward the cI gene.
Depositing lab: Sergey Sineoky. Depositing organization: Research Institute for Genetics and Selection of Industrial Microorganisms (GosNII genetika). Publication: Robust counterselection and advanced lambdaRed recombineering enable markerless chromosomal integration of large heterologous constructs. Bubnov DM, Yuzbashev TV, Khozov AA, Melkina OE, Vybornaya TV, Stan GB, Sineoky SP. Nucleic Acids Res. 2022 Aug 26;50(15):8947-8960. doi: 10.1093/nar/gkac649. PubMed 35920321.
Backbone
  Vector backbone: pMW118
  Vector type: Bacterial Expression, Synthetic Biology
Growth in bacteria
  Bacterial resistance: Ampicillin and Kanamycin, 100 & 50 μg/mL
  Growth temperature: 37°C
  Growth strain: DH5alpha
  Copy number: Low Copy
Gene/Insert
  Gene/Insert name: cI of phage lambda, hok of the R1 plasmid, neo, truncated PH207 promoter of T5 phage
  Cloning method: Restriction Enzyme; 5′ cloning site HindIII (not destroyed); 3′ cloning site SmaI (destroyed during cloning)
  Sequencing primers: 5′ cagggttttcccagtcacga; 3′ atgttgtgtggaattgtgagc
Terms and licenses: Academic/Nonprofit Terms; Industry Terms: Not Available to Industry
How to cite: pTmpKmH207out was a gift from Sergey Sineoky (Addgene plasmid # 176231 ; http://n2t.net/addgene:176231 ; RRID:Addgene_176231)
