[The description below was written by a language model from this plasmid's Addgene catalogue record and pLannotate feature annotations shown in this document.]
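Description:
pTmpKmH207out is a low-copy bacterial plasmid built on the pMW118 backbone and intended as a PCR template rather than as an expression vector in its own right. It replicates in E. coli through the pSC101 origin together with the Rep101 (RepA) initiator protein, which accounts for the low copy number. The feature table also detects a fragment of a ColE1/pMB1-type origin, which appears to be a backbone remnant. Selection uses two markers: the backbone β-lactamase gene (AmpR, with its own promoter) for ampicillin and the neo gene within the insert for kanamycin. Remnants of the pUC-style cloning region flank the insert, including the lac promoter and operator, a CAP site, partial lacI and lacZα sequences and a fragment of the multiple cloning site. The insert was placed between HindIII and SmaI sites.

The payload is the cI-hok-neo cassette. It combines the phage λ cI repressor gene, the hok toxin gene of plasmid R1 (annotated automatically as the homologous flmA product) and neo. A truncated PH207 promoter from phage T5 is also part of the insert and is oriented outward from cI, but it was not picked up as a separate feature by the annotation. The associated publication describes robust counterselection and λ Red recombineering for markerless chromosomal integration of large heterologous constructs. In that setting, the cassette would be amplified from this template and inserted into a target locus under kanamycin selection. The toxin would then supply the negative selection needed to replace the cassette without a scar. The record does not spell out how cI regulates hok or what role the outward-facing promoter plays.
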