Features (pLannotate 1.2.2; 14 found; start..end, strand, type, name):
     63..218     +  CDS            flmA: FLMA_ECOLI - Also known as ORF52 From Escherichia coli (strain K12).
    235..1026    -  CDS            neo: KKA2_KLEPN - Also known as kan, nptII. Experimental evidence at protein level: Swiss-Prot protein existence level 1. Resistance to kanamycin, neomycin, paromomycin, ribostamycin, butirosin and gentamicin B. From Klebsiella pneumoniae.
   1142..1160    -  misc_feature   MCS (fragment): pUC18/19 multiple cloning site
   1194..1210    -  protein_bind   lac operator: The lac repressor binds to the lac operator to inhibit transcription in E. coli. This inhibition can be relieved by adding lactose or isopropyl-β-D-thiogalactopyranoside (IPTG). lac repressor encoded by lacI
   1218..1248    -  promoter       lac promoter: promoter for the E. coli lac operon
   1263..1284    -  protein_bind   CAP binding site: CAP binding activates transcription in the presence of cAMP. E. coli catabolite activator protein
   1297..1389    -  CDS            lacI (fragment): lac repressor; lacI; The lac repressor binds to the lac operator to inhibit transcription in E. coli. This inhibition can be relieved by adding lactose or isopropyl-β-D-thiogalactopyranoside (IPTG).
   1385..1790    -  rep_origin     ori (fragment): high-copy-number ColE1/pMB1/pBR322/pUC origin of replication
   1961..2821    -  CDS            AmpR: β-lactamase; bla; confers resistance to ampicillin, carbenicillin, and related antibiotics
   2822..2926    -  promoter       AmpR promoter: bla
   3511..3733    +  rep_origin     pSC101 ori: low-copy replication origin that requires the Rep101 protein
   3781..4731    +  CDS            Rep101: RepA protein needed for replication with the pSC101 origin; rep101
   5158..5312    -  CDS            lacZα (fragment): LacZα fragment of β-galactosidase; lacZ fragment
   5454..6167    -  CDS            λ repressor (sequence partly withheld): phage λ repressor; cI
>Addgene plasmid #176231 | pTmpKmH207out | addgene full sequence | sequence record 347006 | Addgene NGS Result
TTGACTATTTTACCTCTGGCGGTGATAATGGTTGCATGTACTTTAAAGAGGAGAAATTAACTATGAAACT
ACCACGAAGTTCCCTTGTCTGGTGTGTGTTGATCGTGTGTCTCACACTGTTGATATTCACTTATCTGACA
CGAAAATCGCTGTGCGAGATTCGTTACAGAGACGGACACAGGGAGGTGGCGGCTTTCATGGCTTACGAAT
CCGGTAAGTAGCAACCTGGAGTTAGAAGAACTCGTCAAGAAGGCGATAGAAGGCGATGCGCTGCGAATCG
GGAGCGGCGATACCGTAAAGCACGAGGAAGCGGTCAGCCCATTCGCCGCCAAGCTCTTCAGCAATATCAC
GGGTAGCCAACGCTATGTCCTGATAGCGGTCCGCCACACCCAGCCGGCCACAGTCGATGAATCCAGAAAA
GCGGCCATTTTCCACCATGATATTCGGCAAGCAGGCATCGCCATGGGTCACGACGAGATCCTCGCCGTCG
GGCATGCGCGCCTTGAGCCTGGCGAACAGTTCGGCTGGCGCGAGCCCCTGATGCTCTTCGTCCAGATCAT
CCTGATCGACAAGACCGGCTTCCATCCGAGTACGTGCTCGCTCGATGCGATGTTTCGCTTGGTGGTCGAA
TGGGCAGGTAGCCGGATCAAGCGTATGCAGCCGCCGCATTGCATCAGCCATGATGGATACTTTCTCGGCA
GGAGCAAGGTGAGATGACAGGAGATCCTGCCCCGGCACTTCGCCCAATAGCAGCCAGTCCCTTCCCGCTT
CAGTGACAACGTCGAGCACAGCTGCGCAAGGAACGCCCGTCGTGGCCAGCCACGATAGCCGCGCTGCCTC
GTCCTGCAGTTCATTCAGGGCACCGGACAGGTCGGTCTTGACAAAAAGAACCGGGCGCCCCTGCGCTGAC
AGCCGGAACACGGCGGCATCAGAGCAGCCGATTGTCTGTTGTGCCCAGTCATAGCCGAATAGCCTCTCCA
CCCAAGCGGCCGGAGAACCTGCGTGCAATCCATCTTGTTCAATCATGCGAAACGATCCTCATCCTGTATG
GTACCATTATAACCGCCAAGCTTAAAATGTCAACATTTTTAATACCTTTAAGTGATACCAGATGGCATTG
GCTCACAATTCCACACAACATGGGTACCGAGCTCGAATTCGTAATCATGGTCATAGCTGTTTCCTGTGTG
AAATTGTTATCCGCTCACAATTCCACACAACATACGAGCCGGAAGCATAAAGTGTAAAGCCTGGGGTGCC
TAATGAGTGAGCTAACTCACATTAATTGCGTTGCGCTCACTGCCCGCTTTCCAGTCGGGAAACCTGTCGT
GCCAGCTGCATTAATGAATCGGCCAACGCGCGGGGAGAGGCGGTTTGCGTATTGGGCGCTTTCTCATAGC
TCACGCTGTAGGTATCTCAGTTCGGTGTAGGTCGTTCGCTCCAAGCTGGGCTGTGTGCACGAACCCCCCG
TTCAGCCCGACCGCTGCGCCTTATCCGGTAACTATCGTCTTGAGTCCAACCCGGTAAGACACGACTTATC
GCCACTGGCAGCAGCCACTGGTAACAGGATTAGCAGAGCGAGGTATGTAGGCGGTGCTACAGAGTTCTTG
AAGTGGTGGCCTAACTACGGCTACACTAGAAGGACAGTATTTGGTATCTGCGCTCTGCTGAAGCCAGTTA
CCTTCGGAAAAAGAGTTGGTAGCTCTTGATCCGGCAAACAAACCACCGCTGGTAGCGGTGGTTTTTTTGT
TTGCAAGCAGCAGATTACGCGCAGAAAAAAAGGATCTCAAGAAGATCCTTTGATCTTTTCTACGGGGTCT
GACGCTCAGTGGAACGAAAACTCACGTTAAGGGATTTTGGTCATGAGATTATCAAAAAGGATCTTCACCT
AGATCCTTTTAAATTAAAAATGAAGTTTTAAATCAATCTAAAGTATATATGAGTAAACTTGGTCTGACAG
TTACCAATGCTTAATCAGTGAGGCACCTATCTCAGCGATCTGTCTATTTCGTTCATCCATAGTTGCCTGA
CTCCCCGTCGTGTAGATAACTACGATACGGGAGGGCTTACCATCTGGCCCCAGTGCTGCAATGATACCGC
GAGACCCACGCTCACCGGCTCCAGATTTATCAGCAATAAACCAGCCAGCCGGAAGGGCCGAGCGCAGAAG
TGGTCCTGCAACTTTATCCGCCTCCATCCAGTCTATTAATTGTTGCCGGGAAGCTAGAGTAAGTAGTTCG
CCAGTTAATAGTTTGCGCAACGTTGTTGCCATTGCTGCAGGCATCGTGGTGTCACGCTCGTCGTTTGGTA
TGGCTTCATTCAGCTCCGGTTCCCAACGATCAAGGCGAGTTACATGATCCCCCATGTTGTGCAAAAAAGC
GGTTAGCTCCTTCGGTCCTCCGATCGTTGTCAGAAGTAAGTTGGCCGCAGTGTTATCACTCATGGTTATG
GCAGCACTGCATAATTCTCTTACTGTCATGCCATCCGTAAGATGCTTTTCTGTGACTGGTGAGTACTCAA
CCAAGTCATTCTGAGAATAGTGTATGCGGCGACCGAGTTGCTCTTGCCCGGCGTCAACACGGGATAATAC
CGCGCCACATAGCAGAACTTTAAAAGTGCTCATCATTGGAAAACGTTCTTCGGGGCGAAAACTCTCAAGG
ATCTTACCGCTGTTGAGATCCAGTTCGATGTAACCCACTCGTGCACCCAACTGATCTTCAGCATCTTTTA
CTTTCACCAGCGTTTCTGGGTGAGCAAAAACAGGAAGGCAAAATGCCGCAAAAAAGGGAATAAGGGCGAC
ACGGAAATGTTGAATACTCATACTCTTCCTTTTTCAATATTATTGAAGCATTTATCAGGGTTATTGTCTC
ATGAGCGGATACATATTTGAATGTATTTAGAAAAATAAACAAATAGGGGTTCCGCGCACATTTCCCCGAA
AAGTGCCACCTGACGTCTAAGAAACCATTATTATCATGACATTAACCTATAAAAATAGGCGTATCACGAG
GCCCTTTCGTCTTCAAGAATTGACAGTAAGACGGGTAAGCCTGTTGATGATACCGCTGCCTTACTGGGTG
CATTAGCCAGTCTGAATGACCTGTCACGGGATAATCCGAAGTGGTCAGACTGGAAAATCAGAGGGCAGGA
ACTGCTGAACAGCAAAAAGTCAGATAGCACCACATAGCAGACCCGCCATAAAACGCCCTGAGAAGCCCGT
GACGGGCTTTTCTTGTATTATGGGTAGTTTCCTTGCATGAATCCATAAAAGGCGCCTGTAGTGCCATTTA
CCCCCATTCACTGCCAGAGCCGTGAGCGCAGCGAACTGAATGTCACGAAAAAGACAGCGACTCAGGTGCC
TGATGGTCGGAGACAAAAGGAATATTCAGCGATTTGCCCGAGCTTGCGAGGGTGCTACTTAAGCCTTTAG
GGTTTTAAGGTCTGTTTTGTAGAGGAGCAAACAGCGTTTGCGACATCCTTTTGTAATACTGCGGAACTGA
CTAAAGTAGTGAGTTATACACAGGGCTGGGATCTATTCTTTTTATCTTTTTTTATTCTTTCTTTATTCTA
TAAATTATAACCACTTGAATATAAACAAAAAAAACACACAAAGGTCTAGCGGAATTTACAGAGGGTCTAG
CAGAATTTACAAGTTTTCCAGCAAAGGTCTAGCAGAATTTACAGATACCCACAACTCAAAGGAAAAGGAC
TAGTAATTATCATTGACTAGCCCATCTCAATTGGTATAGTGATTAAAATCACCTAGACCAATTGAGATGT
ATGTCTGAATTAGTTGTTTTCAAAGCAAATGAACTAGCGATTAGTCGCTATGACTTAACGGAGCATGAAA
CCAAGCTAATTTTATGCTGTGTGGCACTACTCAACCCCACGATTGAAAACCCTACAAGGAAAGAACGGAC
GGTATCGTTCACTTATAACCAATACGCTCAGATGATGAACATCAGTAGGGAAAATGCTTATGGTGTATTA
GCTAAAGCAACCAGAGAGCTGATGACGAGAACTGTGGAAATCAGGAATCCTTTGGTTAAAGGCTTTGAGA
TTTTCCAGTGGACAAACTATGCCAAGTTCTCAAGCGAAAAATTAAAATTAGTTTTTAGTGAAGAGATATT
GCCTTATCTTTTCCAGTTAAAAAAATTCATAAAATATAATCTGGAACATGTTAAGTCTTTTGAAAACAAA
TACTCTATGAGGATTTATGAGTGGTTATTAAAAGAACTAACACAAAAGAAAACTCACAAGGCAAATATAG
AGATTAGCCTTGATGAATTTAAGTTCATGTTAATGCTTGAAAATAACTACCATGAGTTTAAAAGGCTTAA
CCAATGGGTTTTGAAACCAATAAGTAAAGATTTAAACACTTACAGCAATATGAAATTGGTGGTTGATAAG
CGAGGCCGCCCGACTGATACGTTGATTTTCCAAGTTGAACTAGATAGACAAATGGATCTCGTAACCGAAC
TTGAGAACAACCAGATAAAAATGAATGGTGACAAAATACCAACAACCATTACATCAGATTCCTACCTACA
TAACGGACTAAGAAAAACACTACACGATGCTTTAACTGCAAAAATTCAGCTCACCAGTTTTGAGGCAAAA
TTTTTGAGTGACATGCAAAGTAAGTATGATCTCAATGGTTCGTTCTCATGGCTCACGCAAAAACAACGAA
CCACACTAGAGAACATACTGGCTAAATACGGAAGGATCTGAGGTTCTTATGGCTCTTGTATCTATCAGTG
AAGCATCAAGACTAACAAACAAAAGTAGAACAACTGTTCACCGTTACATATCAAAGGGAAAACTGTCCAT
ATGCACAGATGAAAACGGTGTAAAAAAGATAGATACATCAGAGCTTTTACGAGTTTTTGGTGCATTCAAA
GCTGTTCACCATGAACAGATCGACAATGTAACAGATGAACAGCATGTAACACCTAATAGAACAGGTGAAA
CCAGTAAAACAAAGCAACTAGAACATGAAATTGAACACCTGAGACAACTTGTTACAGCTCAACAGTCACA
CATAGACAGCCTGAAACAGGCGATGCTGCTTATCGAATCAAAGCTGCCGACAACACGGGAGCCAGTGACG
CCTCCCGTGGGGAAAAAATCATGGCAATTCTGGAAGAAATAGCGCCATTCGCCATTCAGGCTGCGCAACT
GTTGGGAAGGGCGATCGGTGCGGGCCTCTTCGCTATTACGCCAGCTGGCGAAAGGGGGATGTGCTGCAAG
GCGATTAAGTTGGGTAACGCCAGGGTTTTCCCAGTCACGACGTTGTAAAACGACGGCCAGTGCCAAGCTT
TTTCGAAAATCTAGAATACGAGAATTTGAAGCGTTTAGCAAATGAATTTTTTAAAAGGATCCCGAAAAAA
GGCCTCCCAAATCGGGGGGCCTTTTTTATTGATAACAAAACGCCGACCAGAACACCTTGCCGATCAGCCA
AACGTCTCTTCAGGCCACTGACTAGCGATAACTTTCCCCACAACGGAACAACTCTCATTGCATGGGATCA
TTGGGTACTGTGGGTTTAGTGGTTGTAAAAACACCTGACCGCTATCCCTGATCAGTTTCTTGAAGGTAAA
CTCATCACCCCCAAGTCTGGCTATGCAGAAATCACCTGGCTCAACAGCCTGCTCAGGGTCAACGAGAATT
AACATTCCGTCAGGAAAGCTTGGCTTGGAGCCTGTTGGTGCGGTCATGGAATTACCTTCAACCTCAAGCC
AGAATGCAGAATCACTGGCTTTTTTGGTTGTGCTTACCCATCTCTCCGCATCACCTTTGGTAAAGGTTCT
AAGCTTAGGTGAGAACATCCCTGCCTGAACATGAGAAAAAACAGGGTACTCATACTCACTTCTAAGTGAC
GGCTGCAT
[261 nt withheld, positions 5889-6149]
TTTCTTTTTTGTGCTCATACGTTAAATCTATCACCGCAAGGGATAAATATCTAACACCGTGCGTG
